Addgene plasmid #146292: pAc5.1B-lambdaN-HA-DmGe1-R1340E-V5His6_F
Purpose: Insect Expression of DmGe1-R1340E
Depositing lab: Elisa Izaurralde. Depositing organization: Max Planck Institute for Developmental Biology. Publication: The C-terminal region of Ge-1 presents conserved structural features required for P-body localization. Jinek M, Eulalio A, Lingel A, Helms S, Conti E, Izaurralde E. RNA. 2008 Oct . 14(10):1991-8. 10.1261/rna.1222908 PubMed 18755833.
Backbone
  Vector backbone: Unknown
  Vector type: Insect Expression
Growth in bacteria
  Bacterial resistance: Ampicillin, 100 μg/mL
  Growth temperature: 37°C
  Growth strain: DH5alpha
  Copy number: Low Copy
Gene/Insert
  Gene/Insert name: DmGe1-R1340E (alt name: EDC4)
  Species: D. melanogaster (fly)
  Entrez Gene: Ge-1 (a.k.a. Dmel_CG6181, CG6181, Dmel\CG6181, EDC4, GE-1, dGe-1)
  Cloning method: Unknown
Terms and licenses: Academic/Nonprofit Terms; Industry Terms: Not Available to Industry
Depositor comments: ORF extracted from NCBI: NM_135642.2 Plasmids from this collection were made available to the research community and donated after the lab closed. Please note that the sequence provided by the depositing laboratory may be theoretical/predicted or based on Sanger sequencing results. There may be discrepancies between sequencing results obtained by Addgene and the depositor sequence. If an Addgene verified sequence is not available, please contact before placing your order to request that our lab fully sequence the plasmid.
How to cite: pAc5.1B-lambdaN-HA-DmGe1-R1340E-V5His6_F was a gift from Elisa Izaurralde (Addgene plasmid # 146292 ; http://n2t.net/addgene:146292 ; RRID:Addgene_146292)
