[The description below was written by a language model from this plasmid's Addgene catalogue record and pLannotate feature annotations shown in this document.]
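Description:
pAc5.1B-lambdaN-HA-DmGe1-R1340E-V5His6_F is a 9.5 kb insect-cell expression plasmid. The catalogue lists the backbone as unknown, although the name points to a pAc5.1B-type vector. It is propagated in E. coli through a ColE1/pUC-family origin and selected with ampicillin via the bla gene and its own promoter. The catalogue entry describes it as low copy, even though the annotated origin is of the high-copy class. Short fragments annotated as tetracycline-resistance and SV40 large T antigen sequence appear to be non-functional backbone remnants. No selectable marker for insect cells is annotated, which fits use by transient transfection.

Expression is driven by the strong, constitutive Drosophila actin 5C promoter and terminated at an SV40 polyadenylation signal. The open reading frame begins with a short fragment of the bacteriophage lambda N protein, followed by an HA epitope (annotated as a partial 3xHA match, consistent with a single copy). The Drosophila melanogaster Ge-1 (EDC4) coding sequence comes next, carrying the R1340E substitution. A V5 epitope lies downstream of the insert. The His6 tag implied by the name is not annotated, and the record does not state whether these C-terminal tags are read in frame with Ge-1.

Ge-1 is an mRNA decapping factor and P-body component. The lambda N peptide binds BoxB RNA hairpins, so lambdaN fusions are generally used to tether a protein to a BoxB-bearing reporter mRNA, while the HA tag allows detection by blotting or immunofluorescence. The associated study examined conserved structural features of the Ge-1 C-terminal region needed for P-body localization. This mutant therefore presumably tests the contribution of that residue in Drosophila cultured cells, although the record states only insect expression of DmGe1-R1340E.
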