Features (pLannotate 1.2.2; 11 found; start..end, strand, type, name):
     56..2568    +  promoter       Ac5 promoter: Drosophila melanogaster actin 5C promoter
   2588..2653    +  CDS            N (fragment): REGN_LAMBD - Experimental evidence at protein level: Swiss-Prot protein existence level 1. Plays a role as a transcriptional antitermination factor that allows the virus to initiate its lytic phase. Activates expression of the delayed viral early genes by modifying host RNA polymerase (RNAP) into a form that is resistant to termination signals. This antitermination function requires the host NusA protein which serves to stabilize the interaction between antitermination protein N and host RNA polymerase. From Escherichia phage lambda (Bacteriophage lambda).
   2678..2704    +  CDS            3xHA (fragment): three tandem HA epitope tags
   2753..6814    +  CDS            Ge-1: EDC4_DROME - Experimental evidence at protein level: Swiss-Prot protein existence level 1. In the process of mRNA degradation, seems to play a role in mRNA decapping. Required for silencing a subset of endogenous miRNA targets. From Drosophila melanogaster (Fruit fly).
   6839..6880    +  CDS            V5 tag: epitope tag from simian virus 5
   6980..7114    -  polyA_signal   SV40 poly(A) signal: SV40 polyadenylation signal
   7137..7221    -  CDS            large T antigen (fragment): large T antigen from SV40 (simian virus 40)
   7222..7692    +  CDS            TcR (fragment): tetracycline efflux protein; tet; confers resistance to tetracycline
   7736..8324    -  rep_origin     ori: high-copy-number ColE1/pMB1/pBR322/pUC origin of replication
   8495..9355    -  CDS            AmpR: β-lactamase; bla; confers resistance to ampicillin, carbenicillin, and related antibiotics
   9356..9460    -  promoter       AmpR promoter: bla
>Addgene plasmid #146292 | pAc5.1B-lambdaN-HA-DmGe1-R1340E-V5His6_F | depositor full sequence | sequence record 288737 | Full Sequence
CTTCAAGGAATTAATTCTATATTCTAAAAACACAAATGATACTTCTAAAAAAAATCATGAATGGCATCAA
CTCTGAATCAAATCTTTGCAGATGCACCTACTTCTCATTTCCACTGTCACATCATTTTTCCAGATCTCGC
TGCCTGTTATGTGGCCCACAAACCAAGACACGTTTTATGGCCATTAAAGCTGGCTGATCGTCGCCAAACA
CCAAATACATATCAATATGTACATTCGAGAAAGAAGCGATCAAAGAAGCGTCTTCGGGCGAGTAGGAGAA
TGCGGAGGAGAAGGAGAACGAGCTGATCTAGTATCTCTCCACAATCCAATGCCAACTGACCAACTGGCCA
TATTCGGAGCAATTTGAAGCCAATTTCCATCGCCTGGCGATCGCTCCATTCTTGGCTATATGTTTTTCAC
CGTTCCCGGGGCCATTTTCAAAGACTCGTCGGTAAGATAAGATTGTGTCACTCGCTGTCTCTCTTCATTT
GTCGAAGAATGCTGAGGAATTTCGCGATGACGTCGGCGAGTATTTTGAAGAATGAGAATAATTTGTATTT
ATACGAAAATCAGTTAGTGGAATTTTCTACAAAAACATGTTATCTATAGATAATTTTGTTGCAAAATATG
TTGACTATGACAAAGATTGTATGTATATACCTTTAATGTATTCTCATTTTCTTATGTATTTATAATGGCA
ATGATGATACTGATGATATTTTAAGATGATGCCAGACCACAGGCTGATTTCTGCGTCTTTTGCCGAACGC
AGTGCATGTGCGGTTGTTGTTTTTTGGAATAGTTTCAATTTTCGGACTGTCCGCTTTGATTTCAGTTTCT
TGGCTTATTCAAAAAGCAAAGTAAAGCCAAAAAAGCGAGATGGCAATACCAAATGCGGCAAAACGGTAGT
GGAAGGAAAGGGGTGCGGGGCAGCGGAAGGAAGGGTGGGGCGGGGCGTGGCGGGGTCTGTGGCTGGGCGC
GACGTCACCGACGTTGGAGCCACTCCTTTGACCATGTGTGCGTGTGTGTATTATTCGTGTCTCGCCACTC
GCCGGTTGTTTTTTTCTTTTTATCTCGCTCTCTCTAGCGCCATCTCGTACGCATGCTCAACGCACCGCAT
GTTGCCGTGTCCTTTATGCGTCATTTTGGCTCGAAATAGGCAATTATTTAAACAAAGATTAGTCAACGAA
AACGCTAAAATAAATAAGTCTACAATATGGTTACTTATTGCCATGTGTGTGCAGCCAACGATAGCAACAA
AAGCAACAACACAGTGGCTTTCCCTCTTTCACTTTTTGTTTGCAAGCGCGTGCGAGCAAGACGGCACGAC
CGGCAAACGCAATTACGCTGACAAAGAGCAGACGAAGTTTTGGCCGAAAAACATCAAGGCGCCTGATACG
AATGCATTTGCAATAACAATTGCGATATTTAATATTGTTTATGAAGCTGTTTGACTTCAAAACACACAAA
AAAAAAAATAAAACAAATTATTTGAAAGAGAATTAGGAATCGGACAGCTTATCGTTACGGGCTAACAGCA
CACCGAGACGAAATAGCTTACCTGACGTCACAGCCTCTGGAAGAACTGCCGCCAAGCAGAGAGAGAGAGA
AAAAGAGGGAGAGCAGCTTAGACCGCATGTGCTTGTGTGTGAGGCGTCTCTCTCTTCGTCTCCTGTTTGC
GCAAACGCATAGACTGCACTGAGAAAATCGATTACCTATTTTTTATGAATGAATATTTGCACTATTACTA
TTCAAAACTATTAAGATAGCAATCACATTCAATAGCCAAATACTATACCACCTGAGCGATGCAACGAAAT
GATCAATTTGAGCAAAAATGCTGCATATTTAGGACGGCATCATTATAGAAATGCTTCTTGCTGTGTACTT
TTCTCTCGTCTGGCAGCTGTTTCGCCGTTATTGTTAAAACCGGCTTAAGTTAGGTGTGTTTTCTACGACT
AGTGATGCCCCTACTAGAAGATGTGTGTTGCACAAATGTCCCTGAATAACCAATTTGAAGTGCAGATAGC
AGTAAACGTAAGCTAATATGAATATTATTTAACTGTAATGTTTTAATATCGCTGGACATTACTAATAAAC
CCACTATAAACACATGTACATATGTATGTTTTGGCATACAATGAGTAGTTGGGGAAAAAATGTGTAAAAG
CACCGTGACCATCACAGCATAAAGATAACCAGCTGAAGTATCGAATATGAGTAACCCCCAAATTGAATCA
CATGCCGCAACTGATAGGACCCATGGAAGTACACTCTTCATGGCGATATACAAGACACACACAAGCACGA
ACACCCAGTTGCGGAGGAAATTCTCCGTAAATGAAAACCCAATCGGCGAACAATTCATACCCATATATGG
TAAAAGTTTTGAACGCGACTTGAGAGCGGAGAGCATTGCGGCTGATAAGGTTTTAGCGCTAAGCGGGCTT
TATAAAACGGGCTGCGGGACCAGTTTTCATATCACTACCGTTTGAGTTCTTGTGCTGTGTGGATACTCCT
CCCGACACAAAGCCGCTCCATCAGCCAGCAGTCGTCTAATCCAGAGACCCCGGATCGGGGTACCAACATG
GACGCACAAACACGACGACGTGAGCGTCGCGCTGAGAAACAAGCTCAATGGAAAGCTGCAAACGGTGGAT
CTCCTCCACATATGGCTTACCCATACGATGTTCCAGATTACGCTCCTCCAAGCTTGAATTCTGCAGATAT
CCAGCACAGTGGCGGCCGCCGCATGTTAATCGCGCTCTTCGCGCTTGCACACTTGCCAATCTTTCGTAAG
ACGCCTTTGTCAGCCTCCTCCTCCCCGCCGCCGTCTGTCCACCGGTCGCCAAGGTGTGGCAAAGCAAGTA
CCGCGTACCATCCACCGCCAGCAGACGCCTGCATCAGCATTACTGCTTCAGCCATTGACGCAGCATCCGG
GATGAGCAACAGCGCCGAACAGGACAAGCCGATTGCCGCCAACGGCAATGCGGCAGAGCCCCAGGAAATA
GAAGTCATCCATTTCCAAGCGCAAGAGAAGCAGTGTTGCCGCGTTATTAGATCCAATAAGACCAAGGTCC
TCACATCCGGCGGCGTTCACACACGCGGTTCCTCCAAGGTCAAGCTAAAGAACATCGTCGACTACAAGTG
GGAGCGCAAGTACTACTATCCGGGTCACCTGGTCGCTGTCCACCGCGATGGCAAGCACCTGGCGTACGCC
ATTAATGTCAACAACAAAGCCACCGGAATGGAGGGCATGGTGCGCGTATGCAACATAGCCACCAGTATGC
GAGCCTTGATCAAGGGAATGAGCGGCGAGGTCTTAGATCTGCAGTTTGCCCATACGGATTGTGAGCGTAT
ATTAGCTGTGATCGATGTCAGTTCGCTGTTTGTCTACAAAGTCGATCAAATCGAAGGGAACCTGCTGTGC
AATCTAGTGCTAAAGGTGGAGGACCCCATCGCCAACTATGTGCCGGAGTACGATATGGTCTCCTGGTGTC
CCTATGTCTGCAGCAGCAGCGCCACCGTTCCAATCAACGACGATGACGATGAGAATCAGCTGCTCATTTG
GTCGCGAAGCTCTCAATTTCAATGCTTTCAAGTGAAGATGATTGTCTCTGAACATGGGCGCGGCAAGATC
CAACCAGCAGCCCTAGAATCTGGATATCTGAAGATTGAGGAGGACTCGTTGATCACGTGCGCCGCTTTGT
CCCCGGATGGCACCACTGTGGCTGCTGCTTGCGCCGATGGCTTGGTTCGTTTCTACCAAATTTATTTGTT
CGATGTGCGCAACCATCGCTGCCTGCACGAGTGGAAGCCACATGATGGCAAAAAAGTCTGCTCTCTCTTT
TTTCTCGACAATATCAACAAGCCTGTGGAAGAATCCTACTGGCAGCACGTGATCACTACGAGCGATGCCA
ATACCGAAATCAAGCTCTGGAACTGCTCGCTATGGAAATGCCTCCAAACTATCAATGTGGTGGCCAGTCC
GTCATCTTTGCAGCCCAGAAACTTTATCGCGGGCATAGATCGCAGTGCGAACTACTTGGTGTTGTCTTGC
CTGGACTCTCTGGCCGTGTATGTAATGCAGATTGGCAGTACTGGCGGCGCAGACTCCGAGAATAGGAGTA
GCGATAGCGAAGGAGAAGGCTGCGACACTTCCAAACGCATTCAGAATGTTGCCGAATTCAAGCTGAGTTC
GGGGATTCTCTCTTTTTCTATTGTAAACGCTAGTATGCGTCGCGTTAAGAACTCCATCGAGAGCTACTAT
CCTATTGAGGAGCCCGATGACTTCGATGACGATTCCAATTCCACCAGTGCCCTTGTGCTGCACATGTTTG
TGGTGCAGGCAAAGAGCCTGCAGGAATGTCAAATAATCTACCAGCCATGTGTGGCTGAAAAGACGGAGCG
GAGCAGCCTAAACAGCAAGCGATCACAGACGCCAGAAGACAATCTGCTAATCAAAGAGGAGCCGGAATCC
CCCAACAGTGGAACTGTGGGTGCTGTTCAGCTGGATGCATTATTCGCAAAATCCGCAAAGAGAGCTTCAA
CGGGCAGTTCATCTGCCATGGTGGCCGTGGCGGCAGCCGCGGCTGCGGCACCTTCGGCCATCCTGCAGGA
CGCCACTAAGGAGGCGGCCAAGTCAGAGTCCCCGCAACTAAGCAGCGCGTATACGCAGCAGGTTAATCTC
ATGACTCCAGATGCCTTCAGTGCAAGCGGAACCGCAGCGGCAGCAGCTGTATTTGTGTCTACCAGCACCA
CAACTTCAATAGGAACTGATAGCTCTACCACCACCAGCGGTCAGGATAGATCCATTGATTCAGCGGTTCT
GCAAACTATACGAATGCTGGCCACGGTAACGTCCAAGACTTCCGAAAACCCCAATGCCGAGGTACTCCTC
AACCTAATGAACAACACCCTAATCGAAGATCGCGAGCAACAAAAGCTGAAGGAAAAGCTTGACGCTCGCA
AGAAGTTCATTGCAATTGATCGCAATCCAGAGCGGAATGTGGCTGAGAACTTGGCCAGCGGCAGTTCGAG
TCCGAGTCGAGAGGTGCAGGAGATAATGGCCACACAGGACGATGCCGATGCCTACGAAGCAGAGCTAGAG
AATCTGGACGACGATGATGACGATGAGGAAGAAGAGCTGGCAAATTCATCACCGCTCCCGGAAGCTGTTG
ACGGAACATGGCCCATTGTCAAGCTGTCATCCCACTCAGCTGAGCTCCAGAATGCTGCCCAGATCATGTC
CCAGGCGGTGCAGAACACCAACAATGGCAATGTGCCGCCTACGCTAGGTGGAGGGCACAATAATAACACA
AGTGTAGGCAGCAATAGCAACAACAACACGGCTACAACTCTTAGCACCAGCAACACCAGCAGCAGCAACA
ACGCGGGCGGAACATGCGTTGATTCAAGTGGAACTGGAGAGCTAAATGCCAAAATGGAACTACTCATAGA
TCTAGTAAAAGCCCAGTCCAAACAAATAAACAAATTGGAGAACGAAGTCAACAAGCTACAAAAGCAGCAA
GAAGCGGCGGCGGCCCTGCATAGCAAACAAGACACTTCATTGGAGCCTAAAAATCTTAGTCAGCTAGCAT
ATAAAATTGAGATGCAACTGTCCAAGCTAATGGAGCAGTATCTCAAGCGATATGAAAACGAGCATAAGAA
GAAACTGACGGAATTCTTGGCGGCGCGTGAGAGCCAAAACCGAGAGCTACGTGACTCCGTGCTGCAGGTA
CTAAATCAGTATGTCATGAACCACTTTACGGACATTATTGGCAACGTTCTCAACATGGAACTGCAGCGCC
AACTGCTTCCTCGCGTGAATGCCAACATGGATCAGCTCCAAGCCCAAATGCAAGTGGAGATTGTGCAGAA
GCTGAGTGTGTTTGACAAAACGGTGAAGGAGAATATTGCCCAGGTGTGCAAGAGCAAGCAATTTCTGGAT
ACTTTTGGCAAGTCCGTGTTGATTGGTGTTCAAACCAGCCTACAAACCGCCTTCATTGAATCTATGAGCA
GCACCTTGATTCCAGCTTATGAGAAGTCCTCGCAGAACATGTTTAAACAACTGCATGACGCTTTCAGCGT
GGGCATAAAAGACTTTATGGTCCAGTTTAACACCTACCTGCAGCACATGCCACAGCCCCAAGCCGGGAGT
GGCAATACGGAGGAGATAAACAACAAGTTGTCCATGCTTAAGCAATTGGTAGAGAGCAGCTTGCACAAGC
ACCGCACTGAACTCACGGACGCCATGCTCGAGACACAAAGAGAAGTGAAGAGCTTAGAGATTTTGCTGGC
GCGTCAGGTACAGGAAACGATCAGAGCAGAGCTACGCAAGCACATGGAAGCCCAGAACGTGGCAATGCGT
TCGCAGGCAGCTACGCCTGCACCACCTTACGACCTCAGGGACAGCATTAAGCAGCTTTTGATGGCTGGAC
AAATCAACAAGGCCTTCCATCAGGCTCTATTGGCCAACGACTTGGGCCTAGTGGAGTTCACTCTCCGACA
CACGGACAGCAACCAGGCATTCGCACCAGAGGGATGCAGACTGGAGCAAAAGGTTCTACTGTCGCTCATT
CAGCAAATATCCGCTGACATGACCAATCACAATGAGCTTAAGCAGAGATATCTCAACGAGGCACTGTTGG
CCATCAATATGGCAGATCCCATTACCCGCGAGCACGCTCCTAAAGTGCTCACCGAGCTGTATCGCAATTG
TCAGCAGTTCATTAAGAACAGCCCCAAGAATTCGCAGTTCAGCAACGTCGAGCTGCTGATGAAGGCAATC
ATAACGTACCGCGATCAGCTAAAAAGTCTAGAGGGCCCGCGGTTCGAAGGTAAGCCTATCCCTAACCCTC
TCCTCGGTCTCGATTCTACGCGTACCGGTCATCATCACCATCACCATTGAGTTTAAACCCGCTGATCAGC
CTCGACTGTGCCTTCTAAGGCCTGAGCTCGCTGATCAGCCTCGATCGAGGATCCAGACATGATAAGATAC
ATTGATGAGTTTGGACAAACCACAACTAGAATGCAGTGAAAAAAATGCTTTATTTGTGAAATTTGTGATG
CTATTGCTTTATTTGTAACCATTATAAGCTGCAATAAACAAGTTAACAACAACAATTGCATTCATTTTAT
GTTTCAGGTTCAGGGGGAGGTGTGGGAGGTTTTTTAAAGCAAGTAAAACCTCTACAAATGTGGTATGGCT
GATTATGATCAGTCGACCGATGCCCTTGAGAGCCTTCAACCCAGTCAGCTCCTTCCGGTGGGCGCGGGGC
ATGACTATCGTCGCCGCACTTATGACTGTCTTCTTTATCATGCAACTCGTAGGACAGGTGCCGGCAGCGC
TCTGGGTCATTTTCGGCGAGGACCGCTTTCGCTGGAGCGCGACGATGATCGGCCTGTCGCTTGCGGTATT
CGGAATCTTGCACGCCCTCGCTCAAGCCTTCGTCACTGGTCCCGCCACCAAACGTTTCGGCGAGAAGCAG
GCCATTATCGCCGGCATGGCGGCCGACGCGCTGGGCTACGTCTTGCTGGCGTTCGCGACGCGAGGCTGGA
TGGCCTTCCCCATTATGATTCTTCTCGCTTCCGGCGGCATCGGGATGCCCGCGTTGCAGGCCATGCTGTC
CAGGCAGGTAGATGACGACCATCAGGGACAGCTTCAAGGATCGCTCGCGGCTCTTACCAGCCAGCAAAAG
GCCAGGAACCGTAAAAAGGCCGCGTTGCTGGCGTTTTTCCATAGGCTCCGCCCCCCTGACGAGCATCACA
AAAATCGACGCTCAAGTCAGAGGTGGCGAAACCCGACAGGACTATAAAGATACCAGGCGTTTCCCCCTGG
AAGCTCCCTCGTGCGCTCTCCTGTTCCGACCCTGCCGCTTACCGGATACCTGTCCGCCTTTCTCCCTTCG
GGAAGCGTGGCGCTTTCTCAATGCTCACGCTGTAGGTATCTCAGTTCGGTGTAGGTCGTTCGCTCCAAGC
TGGGCTGTGTGCACGAACCCCCCGTTCAGCCCGACCGCTGCGCCTTATCCGGTAACTATCGTCTTGAGTC
CAACCCGGTAAGACACGACTTATCGCCACTGGCAGCAGCCACTGGTAACAGGATTAGCAGAGCGAGGTAT
GTAGGCGGTGCTACAGAGTTCTTGAAGTGGTGGCCTAACTACGGCTACACTAGAAGGACAGTATTTGGTA
TCTGCGCTCTGCTGAAGCCAGTTACCTTCGGAAAAAGAGTTGGTAGCTCTTGATCCGGCAAACAAACCAC
CGCTGGTAGCGGTGGTTTTTTTGTTTGCAAGCAGCAGATTACGCGCAGAAAAAAAGGATCTCAAGAAGAT
CCTTTGATCTTTTCTACGGGGTCTGACGCTCAGTGGAACGAAAACTCACGTTAAGGGATTTTGGTCATGA
GATTATCAAAAAGGATCTTCACCTAGATCCTTTTAAATTAAAAATGAAGTTTTAAATCAATCTAAAGTAT
ATATGAGTAAACTTGGTCTGACAGTTACCAATGCTTAATCAGTGAGGCACCTATCTCAGCGATCTGTCTA
TTTCGTTCATCCATAGTTGCCTGACTCCCCGTCGTGTAGATAACTACGATACGGGAGGGCTTACCATCTG
GCCCCAGTGCTGCAATGATACCGCGAGACCCACGCTCACCGGCTCCAGATTTATCAGCAATAAACCAGCC
AGCCGGAAGGGCCGAGCGCAGAAGTGGTCCTGCAACTTTATCCGCCTCCATCCAGTCTATTAATTGTTGC
CGGGAAGCTAGAGTAAGTAGTTCGCCAGTTAATAGTTTGCGCAACGTTGTTGCCATTGCTGCAGGCATCG
TGGTGTCACGCTCGTCGTTTGGTATGGCTTCATTCAGCTCCGGTTCCCAACGATCAAGGCGAGTTACATG
ATCCCCCATGTTGTGCAAAAAAGCGGTTAGCTCCTTCGGTCCTCCGATCGTTGTCAGAAGTAAGTTGGCC
GCAGTGTTATCACTCATGGTTATGGCAGCACTGCATAATTCTCTTACTGTCATGCCATCCGTAAGATGCT
TTTCTGTGACTGGTGAGTACTCAACCAAGTCATTCTGAGAATAGTGTATGCGGCGACCGAGTTGCTCTTG
CCCGGCGTCAACACGGGATAATACCGCGCCACATAGCAGAACTTTAAAAGTGCTCATCATTGGAAAACGT
TCTTCGGGGCGAAAACTCTCAAGGATCTTACCGCTGTTGAGATCCAGTTCGATGTAACCCACTCGTGCAC
CCAACTGATCTTCAGCATCTTTTACTTTCACCAGCGTTTCTGGGTGAGCAAAAACAGGAAGGCAAAATGC
CGCAAAAAAGGGAATAAGGGCGACACGGAAATGTTGAATACTCATACTCTTCCTTTTTCAATATTATTGA
AGCATTTATCAGGGTTATTGTCTCATGAGCGGATACATATTTGAATGTATTTAGAAAAATAAACAAATAG
GGGTTCCGCGCACATTTCCCCGAAAAGTGCCACCTGACGTCTAAGAAACCATTATTATCATGACATTAAC
CTATAAAAATAGGCGTATCACGAGGCCCTTTCGT
